>Addgene plasmid #246359 | (loxPcon-TET-DIAL-YB-TATA)-mGL-bGH_pKG3016 | addgene full sequence | sequence record 491496 | Addgene NGS Result
CGCTGACTGCAGGTGCCCGTGTCTCAAAATCTCTGATGTTACATTGCACAAGATAAAAATATATCATCAT
GAACAATAAAACTGTCTGCTTACATAAACAGTAATACAAGGGGTGTTATGAGCCATATTCAACGGGAAAC
GTCGAGGCCGCGATTAAATTCCAACATGGATGCTGATTTATATGGGTATAAATGGGCTCGCGATAATGTC
GGGCAATCAGGTGCGACAATCTATCGCTTGTATGGGAAGCCCGATGCGCCAGAGTTGTTTCTGAAACATG
GCAAAGGTAGCGTTGCCAATGATGTTACAGATGAGATGGTCAGACTAAACTGGCTGACGGAATTTATGCC
TCTTCCGACCATCAAGCATTTTATCCGTACTCCTGGTGATGCATGGTTACTCACCACTGCGATCCCCGGA
AAAACAGCATTCCAGGTATTAGAAGAATATCCTGATTCAGGTGAAAATATTGTTGATGCGCTGGCAGTGT
TCCTGCGCCGGTTGCATTCGATTCCTGTTTGTAATTGTCCTTTTAACAGCGATCGCGTATTTCGTCTAGC
TCAGGCGCAATCACGAATGAATAACGGTTTGGTTGATGCGAGTGATTTTGATGACGAGCGTAATGGCTGG
CCTGTTGAACAAGTCTGGAAAGAAATGCATAAACTTTTGCCATTCTCACCGGATTCAGTCGTCACTCATG
GTGATTTCTCACTTGATAACCTTATTTTTGACGAGGGGAAATTAATAGGTTGTATTGATGTTGGACGAGT
CGGAATCGCAGACCGATACCAGGATCTTGCCATCCTATGGAACTGCCTCGGTGAGTTTTCTCCTTCATTA
CAGAAACGGCTTTTTCAAAAATATGGTATTGATAATCCTGATATGAATAAATTGCAGTTTCATTTGATGC
TCGATGAGTTTTTCTAATCAGAATTGGTTAATTGGTTGTAACATTATTCAGATTGGGCCCCGTTCCACTG
AGCGTCAGACCCCGTAGAAAAGATCAAAGGATCTTCTTGAGATCCTTTTTTTCTGCGCGTAATCTGCTGC
TTGCAAACAAAAAAACCACCGCTACCAGCGGTGGTTTGTTTGCCGGATCAAGAGCTACCAACTCTTTTTC
CGAAGGTAACTGGCTTCAGCAGAGCGCAGATACCAAATACTGTTCTTCTAGTGTAGCCGTAGTTAGGCCA
CCACTTCAAGAACTCTGTAGCACCGCCTACATACCTCGCTCTGCTAATCCTGTTACCAGTGGCTGCTGCC
AGTGGCGATAAGTCGTGTCTTACCGGGTTGGACTCAAGACGATAGTTACCGGATAAGGCGCAGCGGTCGG
GCTGAACGGGGGGTTCGTGCACACAGCCCAGCTTGGAGCGAACGACCTACACCGAACTGAGATACCTACA
GCGTGAGCTATGAGAAAGCGCCACGCTTCCCGAAGGGAGAAAGGCGGACAGGTATCCGGTAAGCGGCAGG
GTCGGAACAGGAGAGCGCACGAGGGAGCTTCCAGGGGGAAACGCCTGGTATCTTTATAGTCCTGTCGGGT
TTCGCCACCTCTGACTTGAGCGTCGATTTTTGTGATGCTCGTCAGGGGGGCGGAGCCTATGGAAAAACGC
CAGCAACGCGGCCTTTTTACGGTTCCTGGCCTTTTGCTGGCCTTTTGCTCACATGTTCTTTCCTGCGTTA
TCCCCTGATTCTGTGGATAACCGTATTACCGCTAGCATGGATCTCGGGGACGTCTAACTACTAAGCGAGA
GTAGGGAACTGCCAGGCATCAAATAAAACGAAAGGCTCAGTCGGAAGACTGGGCCTTTCGTTTTATCTGT
TGTTTGTCGGTGAACGCTCTCCTGAGTAGGACAAATCCGCCGGGAGCGGATTTGAACGTTGTGAAGCAAC
GGCCCGGAGGGTGGCGGGCAGGACGCCCGCCATAAACTGCCAGGCATCAAACTAAGCAGAAGGCCATCCT
GACGGATGGCCTTTTTGCGTTTCTACAAACTCTTCCTGTTAGTTAGTTACTTAAGCTCGGGCCCACCTGC
AGTCTACTGGGAACCAATTCAGTCGACTGGATCCGGTACTACTATTCCTCGAGTTTACTCCCTATCAGTG
ATAGAGAACGTATGAAGAGTTTACTCCCTATCAGTGATAGAGAACGTATGCAGACTTTACTCCCTATCAG
TGATAGAGAACGTATAAGGAGTTTACTCCCTATCAGTGATAGAGAACGTATGACCAGTTTACTCCCTATC
AGTGATAGAGAACGTATCTACAGTTTACTCCCTATCAGTGATAGAGAACGTATATCCAGTTTACTCCCTA
TCAGTGATAGAGAACGTATAAGCTTTAGGCGTGTACGGTGGGCGCCTATAAAAGCAGAGCTCGTTTAGTG
AACCGTCAGATCGCCTGGAGCAATTCCACAACACTTTTGTCTTATACCAACTTTCCGTACCACTTCCTAC
CCTCGTAAAATTCGAGCGAACGCGTATAACTTCGTATAGCATACATTATACGAAGTTATCGGATTTGATC
TGATCAAGCAACTCTAGAGGGTATATAATGGGGGCCACTAGTCTACTACCAGAGCTCATCGCTAGCAATG
AGCCACCATGGTGAGCAAGGGCGAGGAGCTGTTCACCGGGGTGGTGCCCATCCTGGTCGAGCTGGACGGC
GACGTAAACGGCCACAAGTTCAGCGTCCGCGGCGAGGGCGAGGGCGATGCCACCAACGGCAAGCTGACCC
TGAAGTTCATCTGCACCACCGGCAAGCTGCCCGTGCCCTGGCCCACCCTCGTGACCACCTTAGGCTACGG
CGTGGCCTGCTTCGCCCGCTACCCCGACCACATGAAGCAGCACGACTTCTTCAAGTCCGCCATGCCCGAA
GGCTACGTCCAGGAGCGCACCATCTCTTTCAAGGACGACGGTACCTACAAGACCCGCGCCGAGGTGAAGT
TCGAGGGCGACACCCTGGTGAACCGCATCGTGCTGAAGGGCATCGACTTCAAGGAGGACGGCAACATCCT
GGGGCACAAGCTGGAGTACAACTTCAACAGCCACAAGGTCTATATCACGGCCGACAAGCAGAAGAACGGC
ATCAAGGCTAACTTCAAGACCCGCCACAACGTTGAGGACGGCGGCGTGCAGCTCGCCGACCACTACCAGC
AGAACACCCCCATCGGCGACGGCCCCGTGCTGCTGCCCGACAACCACTACCTGAGCCATCAGTCCAAACT
GAGCAAAGACCCCAACGAGAAGCGCGATCACATGGTCCTGAAGGAGAGGGTGACCGCCGCCGGGATTACA
CATGACATGGACGAGCTGTACAAGTAACAACGTTGCACCTGTGCCTTCTAGTTGCCAGCCATCTGTTGTT
TGCCCCTCCCCCGTGCCTTCCTTGACCCTGGAAGGTGCCACTCCCACTGTCCTTTCCTAATAAAATGAGG
AAATTGCATCGCATTGTCTGAGTAGGTGTCATTCTATTCTGGGGGGTGGGGTGGGGCAGGACAGCAAGGG
GGAGGATTGGGAAGACAATAGCAGGCATGCTGGGGATGCGGTGGGCTCTATGG
Features (pLannotate 1.2.2; 9 found; start..end, strand, type, name):
    118..927     +  CDS            KanR: aminoglycoside phosphotransferase; aph(3')-Ia; confers resistance to kanamycin in bacteria or G418 (Geneticin®) in eukaryotes
   1017..1605    +  rep_origin     ori: high-copy-number ColE1/pMB1/pBR322/pUC origin of replication
   1773..1816    -  terminator     rrnB T1 terminator: Escherichia coli rrnB; transcription terminator T1 from the E. coli rrnB gene
   1948..1975    +  terminator     rrnB T2 terminator: transcription terminator T2 from the E. coli rrnB gene
   2081..2459    +  promoter       TRE3G promoter: 3rd-generation Tet-responsive promoter that can be activated by binding of Tet-On® 3G
   2476..2509    +  protein_bind   loxP: Cre-mediated recombination occurs in the 8-bp core sequence (GCATACAT). Cre recombinase
   2535..2551    +  promoter       minP (fragment): minimal TATA-box promoter with low basal activity
   2598..3317    +  CDS            mGreenLantern: monomeric GFP derivative that displays exceptionally high brightness in cells (Campbell et al., 2020)
   3329..3553    +  polyA_signal   bGH poly(A) signal: bovine growth hormone polyadenylation signal
