[The description below was written by a language model from this plasmid's Addgene catalogue record and pLannotate feature annotations shown in this document.]
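Description:
(loxPcon-TET-DIAL-YB-TATA)-mGL-bGH_pKG3016 is a compact (about 3.6 kb) mammalian expression and synthetic-biology reporter plasmid built by Golden Gate assembly in the Galloway Lab pSHIP backbone. It is propagated in E. coli through a high-copy ColE1/pUC-type origin and selected with kanamycin via an aph(3')-Ia aminoglycoside phosphotransferase gene. Two rrnB terminators (T1 and T2) sit between the bacterial backbone and the mammalian cassette, where they likely insulate the payload from read-through transcription originating in the backbone.

The payload is a single transcription unit in which a Tet-responsive "DIAL" promoter drives mGreenLantern, a very bright monomeric GFP derivative of Aequorea victoria origin, terminated by the bovine growth hormone polyadenylation signal. The annotated promoter region consists of a TRE3G-like segment carrying the tet operator binding sites, followed by a loxP site and then a short minimal TATA-box element, which corresponds to the YB_TATA core promoter named in the record. Expression therefore requires rtTA supplied in trans together with doxycycline.

According to the stated purpose, the promoter is editable by Cre recombinase. The automated annotation detects only one loxP site, so the "loxPcon" arrangement is not fully resolved by the feature table. A partner site may lie within or near the TRE3G-annotated region and go unrecognized, but the record does not state this. It also does not specify the effect of Cre editing on output. The construct serves as a fluorescent reporter for studying programmable promoter editing as a way to set transgene expression levels in mammalian cells.
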