Addgene plasmid #246359: (loxPcon-TET-DIAL-YB-TATA)-mGL-bGH_pKG3016
Purpose: loxPcon DIAL Reporter Plasmid with YB_TATA expressing mGreenLantern in the presence of DOX and rtTA and editable by Cre recombinase
Depositing lab: Kate Galloway. Depositing organization: Massachusetts Institute of Technology. Publication: Programmable promoter editing for precise control of transgene expression. Kabaria SR, Bae Y, Ehmann ME, Lende-Dorn BA, Beitz AM, Peterman EL, Love KS, Ploessl DS, Galloway KE. Nat Biotechnol. 2025 Oct 13. doi: 10.1038/s41587-025-02854-y. PubMed 41083901.
Backbone
  Vector backbone: Galloway Lab pSHIP Backbone
  Backbone manufacturer: Galloway Lab
  Vector type: Mammalian Expression, Synthetic Biology
Growth in bacteria
  Bacterial resistance: Kanamycin, 50 μg/mL
  Growth temperature: 30°C
  Growth strain: NEB Stable
  Copy number: High Copy
Gene/Insert
  Gene/Insert name: mGreenLantern
  Species: Aequorea victoria
  Mutation: none
  Cloning method: Golden Gate
Terms and licenses: Academic/Nonprofit Terms; Industry Terms: Not Available to Industry
Depositor comments: Please visit https://doi.org/10.1101/2024.06.19.599813 for bioRxiv preprint.
How to cite: (loxPcon-TET-DIAL-YB-TATA)-mGL-bGH_pKG3016 was a gift from Kate Galloway (Addgene plasmid # 246359 ; http://n2t.net/addgene:246359 ; RRID:Addgene_246359)
