>Addgene plasmid #246359 | (loxPcon-TET-DIAL-YB-TATA)-mGL-bGH_pKG3016 | depositor partial sequence | sequence record 484371 | Promoter (loxPcon-TET-DIAL-YB-TATA)
GAGTTTACTCCCTATCAGTGATAGAGAACGTATGAAGAGTTTACTCCCTATCAGTGATAGAGAACGTATG
CAGACTTTACTCCCTATCAGTGATAGAGAACGTATAAGGAGTTTACTCCCTATCAGTGATAGAGAACGTA
TGACCAGTTTACTCCCTATCAGTGATAGAGAACGTATCTACAGTTTACTCCCTATCAGTGATAGAGAACG
TATATCCAGTTTACTCCCTATCAGTGATAGAGAACGTATAAGCTTTAGGCGTGTACGGTGGGCGCCTATA
AAAGCAGAGCTCGTTTAGTGAACCGTCAGATCGCCTGGAGCAATTCCACAACACTTTTGTCTTATACCAA
CTTTCCGTACCACTTCCTACCCTCGTAAAATTCGAGCGAACGCGTATAACTTCGTATAGCATACATTATA
CGAAGTTATCGGATTTGATCTGATCAAGCAACTCTAGAGGGTATATAATGGGGGCCA
